>Addgene plasmid #68647 | pMpGWB319 | depositor full sequence | sequence record 121816 | pMpGWB319 sequence 13059 bps
TTTCACGCCCTTTTAAATATCCGATTATTCTAATAAACGCTCTTTTCTCTTAGGTTTACCCGCCAATATA
TCCTGTCAAACACTGATAGTTTAAACTGAAGGCGGGAAACGACAATCTGATCCAAGCTCAAGCTGCTCTA
GCATTCGCCATTCAGGCTGCGCAACTGTTGGGAAGGGCGATCGGTGCGGGCCTCTTCGCTATTACGCCAG
CTGGCGAAAGGGGGATGTGCTGCAAGGCGATTAAGTTGGGTAACGCCAGGGTTTTCCCAGTCACGACGTT
GTAAAACGACGGCCAGTGCCAAGCTTGCATGCCTGCAGGTCCCCAGATTAGCCTTTTCAATTTCAGAAAG
AATGCTAACCCACAGATGGTTAGAGAGGCTTACGCAGCAGGTCTCATCAAGACGATCTACCCGAGCAATA
ATCTCCAGGAAATCAAATACCTTCCCAAGAAGGTTAAAGATGCAGTCAAAAGATTCAGGACTAACTGCAT
CAAGAACACAGAGAAAGATATATTTCTCAAGATCAGAAGTACTATTCCAGTATGGACGATTCAAGGCTTG
CTTCACAAACCAAGGCAAGTAATAGAGATTGGAGTCTCTAAAAAGGTAGTTCCCACTGAATCAAAGGCCA
TGGAGTCAAAGATTCAAATAGAGGACCTAACAGAACTCGCCGTAAAGACTGGCGAACAGTTCATACAGAG
TCTCTTACGACTCAATGACAAGAAGAAAATCTTCGTCAACATGGTGGAGCACGACACACTTGTCTACTCC
AAAAATATCAAAGATACAGTCTCAGAAGACCAAAGGGCAATTGAGACTTTTCAACAAAGGGTAATATCCG
GAAACCTCCTCGGATTCCATTGCCCAGCTATCTGTCACTTTATTGTGAAGATAGTGGAAAAGGAAGGTGG
CTCCTACAAATGCCATCATTGCGATAAAGGAAAGGCCATCGTTGAAGATGCCTCTGCCGACAGTGGTCCC
AAAGATGGACCCCCACCCACGAGGAGCATCGTGGAAAAAGAAGACGTTCCAACCACGTCTTCAAAGCAAG
TGGATTGATGTGATATCTCCACTGACGTAAGGGATGACGCACAATCCCACTATCCTTCGCAAGACCCTTC
CTCTATATAAGGAAGTTCATTTCATTTGGAGAGAACACGGGGGACTCTAGAGTTATCAACAAGTTTGTAC
AAAAAAGCTGAACGAGAAACGTAAAATGATATAAATATCAATATATTAAATTAGATTTTGCATAAAAAAC
AGACTACATAATACTGTAAAACACAACATATCCAGTCACTATGGCGGCCCCTCGAGGGGCCGCATTAGGC
ACCCCAGGCTTTACACTTTATGCTTCCGGCTCGTATAATGTGTGGATTTTGAGTTAGGATCCGTCGAGAT
TTTCAGGAGCTAAGGAAGCTAAAATGGAGAAAAAAATCACTGGATATACCACCGTTGATATATCCCAATG
GCATCGTAAAGAACATTTTGAGGCATTTCAGTCAGTTGCTCAATGTACCTATAACCAGACCGTTCAGCTG
GATATTACGGCCTTTTTAAAGACCGTAAAGAAAAATAAGCACAAGTTTTATCCGGCCTTTATTCACATTC
TTGCCCGCCTGATGAATGCTCATCCGGAATTCCGTATGGCAATGAAAGACGGTGAGCTGGTGATATGGGA
TAGTGTTCACCCTTGTTACACCGTTTTCCATGAGCAAACTGAAACGTTTTCATCGCTCTGGAGTGAATAC
CACGACGATTTCCGGCAGTTTCTACACATATATTCGCAAGATGTGGCGTGTTACGGTGAAAACCTGGCCT
ATTTCCCTAAAGGGTTTATTGAGAATATGTTTTTCGTCTCAGCCAATCCCTGGGTGAGTTTCACCAGTTT
TGATTTAAACGTGGCCAATATGGACAACTTCTTCGCCCCCGTTTTCACCATGGGCAAATATTATACGCAA
GGCGACAAGGTGCTGATGCCGCTGGCGATTCAGGTTCATCATGCCGTTTGTGATGGCTTCCATGTCGGCA
GAATGCTTAATGAATTACAACAGTACTGCGATGAGTGGCAGGGCGGGGCGTAAAGATCTGGATCCGGCTT
ACTAAAAGCCAGATAACAGTATGCGTATTTGCGCGCTGATTTTTGCGGTATAAGAATATATACTGATATG
TATACCCGAAGTATGTCAAAAAGAGGTATGCTATGAAGCAGCGTATTACAGTGACAGTTGACAGCGACAG
CTATCAGTTGCTCAAGGCATATATGATGTCAATATCTCCGGTCTGGTAAGCACAACCATGCAGAATGAAG
CCCGTCGTCTGCGTGCCGAACGCTGGAAAGCGGAAAATCAGGAAGGGATGGCTGAGGTCGCCCGGTTTAT
TGAAATGAACGGCTCTTTTGCTGACGAGAACAGGGGCTGGTGAAATGCAGTTTAAGGTTTACACCTATAA
AAGAGAGAGCCGTTATCGTCTGTTTGTGGATGTACAGAGTGATATTATTGACACGCCCGGGCGACGGATG
GTGATCCCCCTGGCCAGTGCACGTCTGCTGTCAGATAAAGTCCCCCGTGAACTTTACCCGGTGGTGCATA
TCGGGGATGAAAGCTGGCGCATGATGACCACCGATATGGCCAGTGTGCCGGTCTCCGTTATCGGGGAAGA
AGTGGCTGATCTCAGCCACCGCGAAAATGACATCAAAAACGCCATTAACCTGATGTTCTGGGGAATATAA
ATGTCAGGCTCCCTTATACACAGCCAGTCTGCAGGTCGACCATAGTGACTGGATATGTTGTGTTTTACAG
TATTATGTAGTCTGTTTTTTATGCAAAATCTAATTTAATATATTGATATTTATATCATTTTACGTTTCTC
GTTCAGCTTTCTTGTACAAAGTGGTTGATAACAGCTTGGATTTGGATTTGGAGTTGCGCTTGGGATTCGC
CTAGGCTTAGAGCTCGAATTTCCCCGATCGTTCAAACATTTGGCAATAAAGTTTCTTAAGATTGAATCCT
GTTGCCGGTCTTGCGATGATTATCATATAATTTCTGTTGAATTACGTTAAGCATGTAATAATTAACATGT
AATGCATGACGTTATTTATGAGATGGGTTTTTATGATTAGAGTCCCGCAATTATACATTTAATACGCGAT
AGAAAACAAAATATAGCGCGCAAACTAGGATAAATTATCGCGCGCGGTGTCATCTATGTTACTAGATCGG
GAATTGGTTCCGGAACCAATTCGTAATCATGGTCATAGCTGTTTCCTGTGTGAAATTGTTATCCGCTCAC
AATTCCACACAACATACGAGCCGGAAGCATAAAGTGTAAAGCCTGGGGTGCCTAATGAGTGAGCTAACTC
ACATTAGGCTGAATTAGGCGCGCCTATTTCTGAATTCAACACATTGCGGACGTTTTTAATGTACTGAATT
AACGCCGAATTAATTCGGGGGATCTGGATTTTAGTACTGGATTTTGGTTTTAGGAATTAGAAATTTTATT
GATAGAAGTATTTTACAAATACAAATACATACTAAGGGTTTCTTATATGCTCAACACATGAGCGAAACCC
TATAGGAACCCTAAATTCCCTTATCTGGGAACTACTCACACATTATTATGGAGAAACTCGAAGTTAGTAT
ATAGTCCTTCCATCACCCTCTGTGATAATCTCCTTAAAACTTGCTCCCCCAGGAATCATAGGCAGAACGT
GCTCCTGGTGGGGAACTATCACATCCAGTAAATAAGGACCGGGAGAATCTAGCATAGTTTGAATTGCTGC
TCTTAGTTCATCCTTCTTCACCACACGCGCATTTGGCACCTTGAAACCGTCTGCAACTGTACAGAAGTCG
GGGTAGATCTGCTCCTCGTGATCTGGATCACCTAAGTAAGTATGTGCTCTGTTGGCCTTGTAGAATCTAT
CCTCCAATTGTACGACCATTCCTAGATGTTGGTTGTTTAAGATCATGATCTTCACGGGTAACTTCTCCAC
AAAAATTGTAGCCAACTCCTGTACGTTCATCACAAAGCTACCATCGCCATCGATGTCGATCACAGGAATA
TCTGGTTGAGTTGCGGCAGCCCCCAAAGCAGAAGGAAGTCCGAATCCCATGGCTCCAAGACCTCCAGATG
TCAACCAACGCCGCGGTTCGTTGTACTTGAACCACTGGGCTGCCCACATTTGATGTTGGCCAACACCAGT
AGATATGATGGCATTTCCACCAGTGAGTTCGTACAGCGTCTGTATGGCAGATTGAGGAGCAATGGCATCC
TCGAATACGGGAAACTTCATTGGCCATTTCTGCTTTTGTTCTTCTAGTTCTGCCACCCAGTTGGAGAAGT
CGAAAGTCCTCTTTTGACTCTTCAAGAGGGCATTGATTTCACTTAGCGCAGGTTTCACATCAGCACACAT
GGACACATGGGGCTGTTTGTTCTTTCCAATTTCAGCAGGGTCAATATCGATATGAACGATGCTGGACCTG
CTAGCAAAAGTCTCCAGTTTACCAGTCACTCGATCGTCGAAACGCACTCCAAATGCCAACAACAGATCTG
CTTGGTCCACGGCGTAGTTGGCGTAAACAGTTCCATGCATTCCAAGCATTTTCAAACTTAATGGATCAGA
CTCGGGATACGCTCCCAAACCCATTAAAGTCGATGTGATAGGAATTCCGGTAAGCTCGACAAATTCCCTC
AACTCTTCGCTGGCGTGATTGCAACCTCCTCCAGAATACACTACAGGCTTCTTAGAACTAGAAATGAGTC
TTATAATCTGCTCGATTAACGTTGGTTCCGGTGGCCGAGGCAGTCGTTGTAAGTAGCCCTTCAGTTGCAT
TGGCTGAGACCAATCTGGAATAGCCATTTGCTGTTGCACGTCCTTGGGAATATCTACCAAGACTGGGCCC
GGCCTACCTGAAGCTGCCAAAAAGAAAGCCTCCCTGATTACGCGAGGGATGTCATCAATGTTCATAACAA
GGTAATTGTGCTTGGTGATCGATCTCGTAACCTCCACAATTGGAGTTTCTTGAAAAGCATCGGTACCAAT
CATCCTACTGGATACTTGACCTGTAATGGCCACTAGTGGCACACTGTCCAAGAGGGCATCAGCGAGCCCG
GTAACAAGATTGGTCGCTCCAGGACCGGATGTGGCTATACAAACCCCTACTCGTCCAGACGATTTAGCAT
AACCTTCAGCAGCGAAAATCTCCCCCTGCTCGTGGCGACAGAGAATGTTGCGGATGCTGCTGGAACGTGT
AAGAGCCTGGTGAATCTCCATAGACGCTCCGCCGGGATAAGCGAACACCGTTCTAATCCCTTCTCGCTCA
AGAGCCTCCACCAAAATGTCGGCTCCTTTGCGGGGCTCGTCATCCTTGTAGCGAGACTGAAAGTCGGACG
GGGTTGGTGCAACGAGTGACTTCCCGCTGCTAAGCCGTGGTCCACTCACATCGACTGCAGACTGGATCTT
CTCGCTAACAGCTTGGGCTTTCACTTCCAGTGAACGCTCAGTCTTCCGAGAGGTGTTGTATGCATGTCCC
CTCAGAGCGGCTCCCGAGAAGAAACCACTCCTCACCTTTAGCTCTTTAGCTCCCTTGCAACAAGACCTTG
CCGATGGCTGCACCTTCTCCAGGCTCGCTATGCTCAAAGGCACAGCTGCGCATCCACTAATTGACGCCAT
GCTCGAGAGAGATAGATTTGTAGAGAGAGACTGGTGATTTCAGCGTGTCCTCTCCAAATGAAATGAACTT
CCTTATATAGAGGAAGGGTCTTGCGAAGGATAGTGGGATTGTGCGTCATCCCTTACGTCAGTGGAGATAT
CACATCAATCCACTTGCTTTGAAGACGTGGTTGGAACGTCTTCTTTTTCCACGATGCTCCTCGTGGGTGG
GGGTCCATCTTTGGGACCACTGTCGGCAGAGGCATCTTGAACGATAGCCTTTCCTTTATCGCAATTATGG
CATTTGTAGGTGCCACCTTCCTTTTCTACTGTCCTTTTGATGAAGTGACAGATAGCTGGGCAATGGAATC
CGAGGAGGTTTCCCGATATTACCCTTTGTTGAAAAGTCTCAATAGCCCTTTGGTCTTCTGAGACTGTATC
TTTGATATTCTTGGAGTAGACGAGAGTGTCGTGCTCCACCATGTTCACATCAATCCACTTGCTTTGAAGA
CGTGGTTGGAACGTCTTCTTTTTCCACGATGCTCCTCGTGGGTGGGGGTCCATCTTTGGGACCACTGTCG
GCAGAGGCATCTTGAACGATAGCCTTTCCTTTATCGCAATGATGGCATTTGTAGGTGCCACCTTCCTTTT
CTACTGTCCTTTTGATGAAGTGACAGATAGCTGGGCAATGGAATCCGAGGAGGTTTCCCGATATTACCCT
TTGTTGAAAAGTCTCAATAGCCCTTTGGTCTTCTGAGACTGTATCTTTGATATTCTTGGAGTAGACGAGA
GTGTCGTGCTCCACCATGTTGGCAAGCTGCTCTAGCCAATACGCAAACCGAATTCAGAAATAAATTCAGC
CTAATTCGGCGTTAATTCAGTACATTAAAAACGTCCGCAATGTGTTATTAAGTTGTCTAAGCGTCAATTT
GTTTACACCACAATATATCCTGCCACCAGCCAGCCAACAGCTCCCCGACCGGCAGCTCGGCACAAAATCA
CCACTCGATACAGGCAGCCCATCAGTCCGGGACGGCGTCAGCGGGAGAGCCGTTGTAAGGCGGCAGACTT
TGCTCATGTTACCGATGCTATTCGGAAGAACGGCAACTAAGCTGCCGGGTTTGAAACACGGATGATCTCG
CGGAGGGTAGCATGTTGATTGTAACGATGACAGAGCGTTGCTGCCTGTGATCAATTCGGGCACGAACCCA
GTGGACATAAGCCTGTTCGGTTCGTAAGCTGTAATGCAAGTAGCGTATGCGCTCACGCAACTGGTCCAGA
ACCTTGACCGAACGCAGCGGTGGTAACGGCGCAGTGGCGGTTTTCATGGCTTGTTATGACTGTTTTTTTG
GGGTACAGTCTATGCCTCGGGCATCCAAGCAGCAAGCGCGTTACGCCGTGGGTCGATGTTTGATGTTATG
GAGCAGCAACGATGTTACGCAGCAGGGCAGTCGCCCTAAAACAAAGTTAAACATCATGGGGGAAGCGGTG
ATCGCCGAAGTATCGACTCAACTATCAGAGGTAGTTGGCGTCATCGAGCGCCATCTCGAACCGACGTTGC
TGGCCGTACATTTGTACGGCTCCGCAGTGGATGGCGGCCTGAAGCCACACAGTGATATTGATTTGCTGGT
TACGGTGACCGTAAGGCTTGATGAAACAACGCGGCGAGCTTTGATCAACGACCTTTTGGAAACTTCGGCT
TCCCCTGGAGAGAGCGAGATTCTCCGCGCTGTAGAAGTCACCATTGTTGTGCACGACGACATCATTCCGT
GGCGTTATCCAGCTAAGCGCGAACTGCAATTTGGAGAATGGCAGCGCAATGACATTCTTGCAGGTATCTT
CGAGCCAGCCACGATCGACATTGATCTGGCTATCTTGCTGACAAAAGCAAGAGAACATAGCGTTGCCTTG
GTAGGTCCAGCGGCGGAGGAACTCTTTGATCCGGTTCCTGAACAGGATCTATTTGAGGCGCTAAATGAAA
CCTTAACGCTATGGAACTCGCCGCCCGACTGGGCTGGCGATGAGCGAAATGTAGTGCTTACGTTGTCCCG
CATTTGGTACAGCGCAGTAACCGGCAAAATCGCGCCGAAGGATGTCGCTGCCGACTGGGCAATGGAGCGC
CTGCCGGCCCAGTATCAGCCCGTCATACTTGAAGCTAGACAGGCTTATCTTGGACAAGAAGAAGATCGCT
TGGCCTCGCGCGCAGATCAGTTGGAAGAATTTGTCCACTACGTGAAAGGCGAGATCACCAAGGTAGTCGG
CAAATAATGTCTAGCTAGAAATTCGTTCAAGCCGACGCCGCTTCGCGGCGCGGCTTAACTCAAGCGTTAG
ATGCACTAAGCACATAATTGCTCACAGCCAAACTATCAGGTCAAGTCTGCTTTTATTATTTTTAAGCGTG
CATAATAAGCCCTACACAAATTGGGAGATATATCATGCATGACCAAAATCCCTTAACGTGAGTTTTCGTT
CCACTGAGCGTCAGACCCCGTAGAAAAGATCAAAGGATCTTCTTGAGATCCTTTTTTTCTGCGCGTAATC
TGCTGCTTGCAAACAAAAAAACCACCGCTACCAGCGGTGGTTTGTTTGCCGGATCAAGAGCTACCAACTC
TTTTTCCGAAGGTAACTGGCTTCAGCAGAGCGCAGATACCAAATACTGTCCTTCTAGTGTAGCCGTAGTT
AGGCCACCACTTCAAGAACTCTGTAGCACCGCCTACATACCTCGCTCTGCTAATCCTGTTACCAGTGGCT
GCTGCCAGTGGCGATAAGTCGTGTCTTACCGGGTTGGACTCAAGACGATAGTTACCGGATAAGGCGCAGC
GGTCGGGCTGAACGGGGGGTTCGTGCACACAGCCCAGCTTGGAGCGAACGACCTACACCGAACTGAGATA
CCTACAGCGTGAGCTATGAGAAAGCGCCACGCTTCCCGAAGGGAGAAAGGCGGACAGGTATCCGGTAAGC
GGCAGGGTCGGAACAGGAGAGCGCACGAGGGAGCTTCCAGGGGGAAACGCCTGGTATCTTTATAGTCCTG
TCGGGTTTCGCCACCTCTGACTTGAGCGTCGATTTTTGTGATGCTCGTCAGGGGGGCGGAGCCTATGGAA
AAACGCCAGCAACGCGGCCTTTTTACGGTTCCTGGCCTTTTGCTGGCCTTTTGCTCACATGTTCTTTCCT
GCGTTATCCCCTGATTCTGTGGATAACCGTATTACCGCCTTTGAGTGAGCTGATACCGCTCGCCGCAGCC
GAACGACCGAGCGCAGCGAGTCAGTGAGCGAGGAAGCGGAAGAGCGCCTGATGCGGTATTTTCTCCTTAC
GCATCTGTGCGGTATTTCACACCGCATATGGTGCACTCTCAGTACAATCTGCTCTGATGCCGCATAGTTA
AGCCAGTATACACTCCGCTATCGCTACGTGACTGGGTCATGGCTGCGCCCCGACACCCGCCAACACCCGC
TGACGCGCCCTGACGGGCTTGTCTGCTCCCGGCATCCGCTTACAGACAAGCTGTGACCGTCTCCGGGAGC
TGCATGTGTCAGAGGTTTTCACCGTCATCACCGAAACGCGCGAGGCAGGGTGCCTTGATGTGGGCGCCGG
CGGTCGAGTGGCGACGGCGCGGCTTGTCCGCGCCCTGGTAGATTGCCTGGCCGTAGGCCAGCCATTTTTG
AGCGGCCAGCGGCCGCGATAGGCCGACGCGAAGCGGCGGGGCGTAGGGAGCGCAGCGACCGAAGGGTAGG
CGCTTTTTGCAGCTCTTCGGCTGTGCGCTGGCCAGACAGTTATGCACAGGCCAGGCGGGTTTTAAGAGTT
TTAATAAGTTTTAAAGAGTTTTAGGCGGAAAAATCGCCTTTTTTCTCTTTTATATCAGTCACTTACATGT
GTGACCGGTTCCCAATGTACGGCTTTGGGTTCCCAATGTACGGGTTCCGGTTCCCAATGTACGGCTTTGG
GTTCCCAATGTACGTGCTATCCACAGGAAAGAGACCTTTTCGACCTTTTTCCCCTGCTAGGGCAATTTGC
CCTAGCATCTGCTCCGTACATTAGGAACCGGCGGATGCTTCGCCCTCGATCAGGTTGCGGTAGCGCATGA
CTAGGATCGGGCCAGCCTGCCCCGCCTCCTCCTTCAAATCGTACTCCGGCAGGTCATTTGACCCGATCAG
CTTGCGCACGGTGAAACAGAACTTCTTGAACTCTCCGGCGCTGCCACTGCGTTCGTAGATCGTCTTGAAC
AACCATCTGGCTTCTGCCTTGCCTGCGGCGCGGCGTGCCAGGCGGTAGAGAAAACGGCCGATGCCGGGAT
CGATCAAAAAGTAATCGGGGTGAACCGTCAGCACGTCCGGGTTCTTGCCTTCTGTGATCTCGCGGTACAT
CCAATCAGCTAGCTCGATCTCGATGTACTCCGGCCGCCCGGTTTCGCTCTTTACGATCTTGTAGCGGCTA
ATCAAGGCTTCACCCTCGGATACCGTCACCAGGCGGCCGTTCTTGGCCTTCTTCGTACGCTGCATGGCAA
CGTGCGTGGTGTTTAACCGAATGCAGGTTTCTACCAGGTCGTCTTTCTGCTTTCCGCCATCGGCTCGCCG
GCAGAACTTGAGTACGTCCGCAACGTGTGGACGGAACACGCGGCCGGGCTTGTCTCCCTTCCCTTCCCGG
TATCGGTTCATGGATTCGGTTAGATGGGAAACCGCCATCAGTACCAGGTCGTAATCCCACACACTGGCCA
TGCCGGCCGGCCCTGCGGAAACCTCTACGTGCCCGTCTGGAAGCTCGTAGCGGATCACCTCGCCAGCTCG
TCGGTCACGCTTCGACAGACGGAAAACGGCCACGTCCATGATGCTGCGACTATCGCGGGTGCCCACGTCA
TAGAGCATCGGAACGAAAAAATCTGGTTGCTCGTCGCCCTTGGGCGGCTTCCTAATCGACGGCGCACCGG
CTGCCGGCGGTTGCCGGGATTCTTTGCGGATTCGATCAGCGGCCGCTTGCCACGATTCACCGGGGCGTGC
TTCTGCCTCGATGCGTTGCCGCTGGGCGGCCTGCGCGGCCTTCAACTTCTCCACCAGGTCATCACCCAGC
GCCGCGCCGATTTGTACCGGGCCGGATGGTTTGCGACCGCTCACGCCGATTCCTCGGGCTTGGGGGTTCC
AGTGCCATTGCAGGGCCGGCAGACAACCCAGCCGCTTACGCCTGGCCAACCGCCCGTTCCTCCACACATG
GGGCATTCCACGGCGTCGGTGCCTGGTTGTTCTTGATTTTCCATGCCGCCTCCTTTAGCCGCTAAAATTC
ATCTACTCATTTATTCATTTGCTCATTTACTCTGGTAGCTGCGCGATGTATTCAGATAGCAGCTCGGTAA
TGGTCTTGCCTTGGCGTACCGCGTACATCTTCAGCTTGGTGTGATCCTCCGCCGGCAACTGAAAGTTGAC
CCGCTTCATGGCTGGCGTGTCTGCCAGGCTGGCCAACGTTGCAGCCTTGCTGCTGCGTGCGCTCGGACGG
CCGGCACTTAGCGTGTTTGTGCTTTTGCTCATTTTCTCTTTACCTCATTAACTCAAATGAGTTTTGATTT
AATTTCAGCGGCCAGCGCCTGGACCTCGCGGGCAGCGTCGCCCTCGGGTTCTGATTCAAGAACGGTTGTG
CCGGCGGCGGCAGTGCCTGGGTAGCTCACGCGCTGCGTGATACGGGACTCAAGAATGGGCAGCTCGTACC
CGGCCAGCGCCTCGGCAACCTCACCGCCGATGCGCGTGCCTTTGATCGCCCGCGACACGACAAAGGCCGC
TTGTAGCCTTCCATCCGTGACCTCAATGCGCTGCTTAACCAGCTCCACCAGGTCGGCGGTGGCCCATATG
TCGTAAGGGCTTGGCTGCACCGGAATCAGCACGAAGTCGGCTGCCTTGATCGCGGACACAGCCAAGTCCG
CCGCCTGGGGCGCTCCGTCGATCACTACGAAGTCGCGCCGGCCGATGGCCTTCACGTCGCGGTCAATCGT
CGGGCGGTCGATGCCGACAACGGTTAGCGGTTGATCTTCCCGCACGGCCGCCCAATCGCGGGCACTGCCC
TGGGGATCGGAATCGACTAACAGAACATCGGCCCCGGCGAGTTGCAGGGCGCGGGCTAGATGGGTTGCGA
TGGTCGTCTTGCCTGACCCGCCTTTCTGGTTAAGTACAGCGATAACCTTCATGCGTTCCCCTTGCGTATT
TGTTTATTTACTCATCGCATCATATACGCAGCGACCGCATGACGCAAGCTGTTTTACTCAAATACACATC
ACCTTTTTAGACGGCGGCGCTCGGTTTCTTCAGCGGCCAAGCTGGCCGGCCAGGCCGCCAGCTTGGCATC
AGACAAACCGGCCAGGATTTCATGCAGCCGCACGGTTGAGACGTGCGCGGGCGGCTCGAACACGTACCCG
GCCGCGATCATCTCCGCCTCGATCTCTTCGGTAATGAAAAACGGTTCGTCCTGGCCGTCCTGGTGCGGTT
TCATGCTTGTTCCTCTTGGCGTTCATTCTCGGCGGCCGCCAGGGCGTCGGCCTCGGTCAATGCGTCCTCA
CGGAAGGCACCGCGCCGCCTGGCCTCGGTGGGCGTCACTTCCTCGCTGCGCTCAAGTGCGCGGTACAGGG
TCGAGCGATGCACGCCAAGCAGTGCAGCCGCCTCTTTCACGGTGCGGCCTTCCTGGTCGATCAGCTCGCG
GGCGTGCGCGATCTGTGCCGGGGTGAGGGTAGGGCGGGGGCCAAACTTCACGCCTCGGGCCTTGGCGGCC
TCGCGCCCGCTCCGGGTGCGGTCGATGATTAGGGAACGCTCGAACTCGGCAATGCCGGCGAACACGGTCA
ACACCATGCGGCCGGCCGGCGTGGTGGTGTCGGCCCACGGCTCTGCCAGGCTACGCAGGCCCGCGCCGGC
CTCCTGGATGCGCTCGGCAATGTCCAGTAGGTCGCGGGTGCTGCGGGCCAGGCGGTCTAGCCTGGTCACT
GTCACAACGTCGCCAGGGCGTAGGTGGTCAAGCATCCTGGCCAGCTCCGGGCGGTCGCGCCTGGTGCCGG
TGATCTTCTCGGAAAACAGCTTGGTGCAGCCGGCCGCGTGCAGTTCGGCCCGTTGGTTGGTCAAGTCCTG
GTCGTCGGTGCTGACGCGGGCATAGCCCAGCAGGCCAGCGGCGGCGCTCTTGTTCATGGCGTAATGTCTC
CGGTTCTAGTCGCAAGTATTCTACTTTATGCGACTAAAACACGCGACAAGAAAACGCCAGGAAAAGGGCA
GGGCGGCAGCCTGTCGCGTAACTTAGGACTTGTGCGACATGTCGTTTTCAGAAGACGGCTGCACTGAACG
TCAGAAGCCGACTGCACTATAGCAGCGGAGGGGTTGGATCAAAGTACTTTGATCCCGAGGGGAACCCTGT
GGTTGGCATGCACATACAAATGGACGAACGGATAAACCT
Features (pLannotate 1.2.2; 29 found; start..end, strand, type, name):
     54..78      -  misc_feature   RB T-DNA repeat: right border repeat from nopaline C58 T-DNA
    144..298     -  CDS            lacZα (fragment): LacZα fragment of β-galactosidase; lacZ fragment
    301..321     -  misc_feature   MCS (fragment): pUC18/19 multiple cloning site
    812..1153    +  promoter       CaMV 35S promoter: strong constitutive promoter from cauliflower mosaic virus
   1179..1303    +  protein_bind   attR1: mutant version of attR; recombination site for the Gateway® LR reaction LR Clonase™
   1340..1370    +  promoter       lac UV5 promoter: E. coli lac promoter with an "up" mutation
   1394..1423    +  promoter       cat promoter (fragment): promoter of the E. coli cat gene encoding chloramphenicol acetyltransferase
   1424..2083    +  CDS            CmR: chloramphenicol acetyltransferase; cat; confers resistance to chloramphenicol
   2262..2420    +  CDS            ccdA (fragment): CCDA_ECO57 - Also known as H, letA. Experimental evidence at protein level: Swiss-Prot protein existence level 1. Antitoxin component of a type II toxin-antitoxin (TA) system which inhibits the post-segregational killing (PSK) of plasmid-free cells, also referred to as a plasmid addiction system. Binds to and blocks the activity of CcdB; will also remove bound CcdB protein from the CcdB-GyrA complex by forming a CcdA-CcdB complex, a process termed rejuvenation. Functions as a transcriptional corepressor for the ccdAB operon, repression also requires CcdB (By similarity). From Escherichia coli
   2425..2730    +  CDS            ccdB: CcdB, a bacterial toxin that poisons DNA gyrase; ccdB; Plasmids containing the ccdB gene cannot be propagated in standard E. coli strains.
   2771..2895    -  protein_bind   attR2: mutant version of attR; recombination site for the Gateway® LR reaction LR Clonase™
   2966..3218    +  terminator     NOS terminator: nopaline synthase terminator and poly(A) signal
   3274..3296    -  protein_bind   lac operator (fragment): The lac repressor binds to the lac operator to inhibit transcription in E. coli. This inhibition can be relieved by adding lactose or isopropyl-β-D-thiogalactopyranoside (IPTG). lac repressor encoded by lacI
   3300..3330    -  promoter       lac promoter: promoter for the E. coli lac operon
   3345..3366    -  protein_bind   CAP binding site: CAP binding activates transcription in the presence of cAMP. E. coli catabolite activator protein
   3451..3626    -  polyA_signal   CaMV poly(A) signal: cauliflower mosaic virus polyadenylation signal
   3637..5382    -  CDS            ALS SURB (fragment): ILVB2_TOBAC - Experimental evidence at protein level: Swiss-Prot protein existence level 1. From Nicotiana tabacum (Common tobacco).
   5710..6386    -  promoter       CaMV 35S promoter (enhanced): cauliflower mosaic virus 35S promoter with a duplicated enhancer region
   6581..6605    -  misc_feature   LB T-DNA repeat: left border repeat from nopaline C58 T-DNA
   6864..6887    +  promoter       Pc promoter (fragment): intI1 (promoter lies within the coding sequence); class 1 integron promoter
   7063..7119    +  CDS            GmR (fragment): gentamycin acetyltransferase; aacC1; confers resistance to gentamycin
   7130..7917    +  CDS            SmR (fragment): aminoglycoside adenylyltransferase (Murphy, 1985); aadA; confers resistance to spectinomycin and streptomycin
   8163..8751    +  rep_origin     ori: high-copy-number ColE1/pMB1/pBR322/pUC origin of replication
   8937..9077    -  misc_feature   bom: basis of mobility region from pBR322
   9179..9218    -  CDS            rop (fragment): Rop protein, which maintains plasmids at low copy number; rop
   9421..9615    -  rep_origin     pVS1 oriV: origin of replication for the Pseudomonas plasmid pVS1 (Heeb et al., 2000)
   9681..10754   -  CDS            pVS1 RepA: replication protein from the Pseudomonas plasmid pVS1 (Heeb et al., 2000)
  11183..11812   -  CDS            pVS1 StaA: stability protein from the Pseudomonas plasmid pVS1 (Heeb et al., 2000)
  12372..12773   -  CDS            Y4CG_SINFN (fragment): Protein inferred from homology: Swiss-Prot protein existence level 3. From Sinorhizobium fredii (strain NBRC 101917 / NGR234).
