[The description below was written by a language model from this plasmid's Addgene catalogue record and pLannotate feature annotations shown in this document.]
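Description:
pMpGWB319 is an empty Gateway destination binary vector built on the pMpGWB300 backbone for Agrobacterium-mediated transformation of the liverwort Marchantia polymorpha and other plants. Outside the T-DNA it carries a high-copy ColE1/pUC-type origin with the pBR322 bom region for E. coli. It also carries the pVS1 origin with RepA and StaA, which allow replication and stable maintenance in Agrobacterium. An aadA gene confers bacterial resistance to spectinomycin. The unrecombined vector also expresses chloramphenicol resistance from within the Gateway cassette. That cassette encodes the gyrase toxin CcdB, so the vector must be grown in a ccdB-tolerant strain such as DB3.1. The backbone is catalogued at 10,455 bp, while the full deposited sequence is 13,059 nt.

Between the nopaline-type right and left T-DNA borders there are two plant expression units. In the first, a CaMV 35S promoter sits upstream of the attR1–CmR–ccdB–attR2 cassette, which is followed by a NOS terminator. According to the catalogue entry, a coding sequence for SRDX lies immediately downstream of the cassette. SRDX is a modified EAR-motif repression domain with strong repression activity; it was not picked up as a separate feature in the annotation. An LR reaction with an entry clone replaces the CmR/ccdB segment with an open reading frame, giving a constitutively expressed protein fused to SRDX at its C-terminus. This design is typically used to convert a transcription factor into a dominant repressor of its target genes. The second unit, in the opposite orientation, uses an enhanced 35S promoter and a CaMV poly(A) signal to express an acetolactate synthase gene. The annotation matches this gene to tobacco SURB, and it provides the chlorsulfuron selection for transformed plants.
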