Addgene plasmid #68647: pMpGWB319
Purpose: (Empty Backbone) Gateway binary vector designed for transgenic research with Marchantia polymorpha as well as other plants
Depositing lab: Takayuki Kohchi. Depositing organization: Kyoto University, Graduate School of Biostudies. Publication: Development of Gateway Binary Vector Series with Four Different Selection Markers for the Liverwort Marchantia polymorpha. Ishizaki K, Nishihama R, Ueda M, Inoue K, Ishida S, Nishimura Y, Shikanai T, Kohchi T. PLoS One. 2015 Sep 25;10(9):e0138876. doi: 10.1371/journal.pone.0138876. eCollection 2015. PONE-D-15-25288 PubMed 26406247.
Backbone
  Vector backbone: pMpGWB300
  Backbone manufacturer: Kohchi Lab., Kyoto University
  Backbone size (bp): 10455
  Modifications to backbone: CaMV 35S promoter and coding sequence for the modified EAR motif plant-specific repression domain showing strong repression activity (SRDX) are cloned upstream and downstream of the Gateway cassette, respectively.
  Vector type: Plant Expression
  Promoter: Cauliflower mosaic virus 35S promoter
  Selectable markers: Chlorsulfuron
  Tag / fusion protein: Modified EAR motif plant-specific repression domain showing strong repression activity (SRDX) (C terminal on insert)
Growth in bacteria
  Bacterial resistance: Chloramphenicol and Spectinomycin, 25 & 50 μg/mL
  Growth temperature: 37°C
  Growth strain: DB3.1
  Copy number: High Copy
Gene/Insert
  Cloning method: Gateway Cloning
Resource information
  A portion of this plasmid was derived from a plasmid made by: The Gateway cassette was provided by Tsuyoshi Nakagawa at Shimane University, Japan.
Terms and licenses: Academic/Nonprofit Terms; Industry Terms: Not Available to Industry
How to cite: pMpGWB319 was a gift from Takayuki Kohchi (Addgene plasmid # 68647 ; http://n2t.net/addgene:68647 ; RRID:Addgene_68647)
