>Addgene plasmid #68647 | pMpGWB319 | addgene partial sequence | sequence record 128397 | ccdB-Fwd 5'-GCATGATGACCACCGATATG-3'
GTGAGGCTCCCTTATACACAGCCAGCCTGCAGGTCGACCATAGTGACTGGATATGTTGTGTTTTACAGTA
TTATGTAGTCTGTTTTTTATGCAAAATCTAATTTAATATATTGATATTTATATCATTTTACGTTTCTCGT
TCAGCTTTCTTGTACAAAGTGGTTGATAACAGCTTGGATTTGGATTTGGAGTAGCGCTTGGGATTCGCCT
AGGCTTAGAGCTCGAATTTCCCCGATCGTTCAAACATTTGGTAATAAAGTTTCTTAAGATTGAATCCTGT
TGCCGGACTTGCGATGATTA
