>Addgene plasmid #68647 | pMpGWB319 | addgene partial sequence | sequence record 135394 | GW-5 5'-AATCTCGCCGGATCCTAACT-3'
AAGCCTGGGGTGCCTAATGCGGCCCCTCGAGGGGCCGCCATAGTGACTGGATATGTTGTGTTTTACAGTA
TTATGTAGTCTGTTTTTTATGCAAAATCTAATTTAATATATTGATATTTATATCATTTTACGTTTCTCGT
TCAGCTTTTTTGTACAAACTTGTTGATAACTCTAGAGTCCCCCGTGTTCTCTCCAAATGAAATGAACTTC
CTTATATAGAGGAAGGGTCTTGCGAAGGATAGTGGGATTGTGCGTCATCCCTTACGTCAGTGGAGATATC
ACATCAATCCACTTGCTTTGAAGACGTGGTTGGAACGTCTTCTTTTTCCACGATGCTCCTCGTGGGTGGG
GGTCCATCTTTGGGACCACTGTCGGCAGAGGCATCTTCAACGATGGCCTTTCCTTTATCGCAATGATGGC
ATTTGTAGGAGCCACCTTCCTTTTCCACTATCTTCACAATAAAGTGACAGATAGCTGGGCAATGGAATCC
GAGGAGGTTTCCGGATATTACCCTTTGTTGAAAAGTCTCAATTGCCCTTTGGTCTTCTGAGACTGTATCT
TTGATATTTTTGGAGTAGACAAGTGTGTCGTGCTCCACCATGTTGACGAAGATTTTCTTCTTGTCATTGA
GTCGTAAGAGACTCTGTATGAACTGTTCGCCAGTCTTTACGGCGAGTTCTGTTAGGTCCTCTATTTGAAT
CTTTGACTCCATGGCCTTTGATTCAGTGGGAACTACCTTTTTAGAGACTCC
